>Addgene plasmid #61488 | miR-144-451 Trap | depositor partial sequence | sequence record 125121 | sequenced with biPGK-F-seq primer
TCGGCCCTCAATCCAGCGGACCTTCCTTCCCGCGGCCNGCTGCCGGCTCTAGAGCCTCTTCCGCGTCTTC
GCCTTCCCGGGAAGTAAAGCGGCCGCGACTCTAGAATTCAACTCAGTAACCAAACGGTTTTAGAGAACTT
AACTCAGTAACCAAACGGTTTAGAGAACTTAAACTCAGTAACCAAACGGTTTGAACTTAGAGAACTCAGT
AACCAAACGGTTTCTTAGAGAACAACTCAGTAACCAAACGGTTTAGAGAACTTAAACTCAGTAACCAAAC
GGTTTTAGAGAACTTAACTCAGTAACCAAACGGTTTCTTAGAGAACAACTCAGTAACCAAACGGTTTACC
GCTAGCACCGGTGGATCCATCGATGAACTTAGAGTCTAGAGAATTCAGTACATCAGAATACTGTATAGAG
AACTTAGTACATCAGAATACTGTAAGAGAACTTAAGTACATCAGAATACTGTAGAACTTAGAGAGTACAT
CAGAATACTGTACTTAGAGAACAGTACATCAGAATACTGTAAGAGAACTTAAGTACATCAGAATACTGTA
TAGAGAACTTAGTACATCAGAATACTGTACTTAGAGAACAGTACATCAGAATACTGTAACCGGTGAATTC
GGTACCTTTAAGACCAATGACTTACAAGGCAGCTGTAGATCTTAGCCACTTTTTAAAAGAAAAGGGGGGA
CTGGAAGGGCTAATTCACTCCCAACGAAGACAAGATCTGCTTTTTGCTTGTACTGGGTCTCTCTGGTTAG
ACCAGATCTGAGCCTGGGAGCTCTCTGGCTAACTAGGGAACCCACTGCTTAAGCC
