>Addgene plasmid #61488 | miR-144-451 Trap | addgene partial sequence | sequence record 127425 | biPGK-F  5'-CTGACAATTCCGTGGTGTTGTCGG-3'
CCTGGATTCTGCGCGGGACGTCCTTCTGCTACGTCCCTTCGGCCCTCAATCCAGCGGACCTTCCTTCCCG
CGGCCTGCTGCCGGCTCTAGAGCCTCTTCCGCGTCTTCGCCTTCCCGGGAAGTAAAGCGGCCGCGACTCT
AGAATTCAACTCAGTAACCAAACGGTTTTAGAGAACTTAACTCAGTAACCAAACGGTTTAGAGAACTTAA
ACTCAGTAACCAAACGGTTTGAACTTAGAGAACTCAGTAACCAAACGGTTTCTTAGAGAACAACTCAGTA
ACCAAACGGTTTAGAGAACTTAAACTCAGTAACCAAACGGTTTTAGAGAACTTAACTCAGTAACCAAACG
GTTTCTTAGAGAACAACTCAGTAACCAAACGGTTTACCGCTAGCACCGGTGGATCCATCGATGAACTTAG
AGTCTAGAGAATTCAGTACATCAGAATACTGTATAGAGAACTTAGTACATCAGAATACTGTAAGAGAACT
TAAGTACATCA
