[The description below was written by a language model from this plasmid's Addgene catalogue record.]
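Description:
miR-144-451 Trap is a lentiviral, mammalian expression plasmid built on the biPGK backbone, a transfer vector organised around a bidirectional phosphoglycerate kinase promoter. It is propagated in bacteria under ampicillin selection. The record lists a recombination-deficient strain as the growth host, which is usual for lentiviral plasmids carrying repeated sequences. The copy number is recorded as unknown, and no feature table is provided, so the origin of replication, LTRs, packaging signal and any other viral or post-transcriptional elements cannot be confirmed from the record.

The payload is an insert of about 530 bp cloned between XmaI and KpnI sites, both of which were preserved. It consists of a miR-451 trap followed by a miR-144 trap placed downstream of it. GFP is carried on the backbone and is listed as lying N-terminal, that is upstream, of the insert. This suggests that the trap sequences sit in the same transcript as the reporter, downstream of the GFP coding region, although the record does not spell this out. In general, microRNA traps or "sponges" of this kind present binding sites complementary to the target microRNA on an abundantly expressed transcript. These sites sequester the mature microRNA and relieve repression of its natural targets. The number and design of the sites here are not stated, nor is what is expressed from the second arm of the bidirectional promoter.

The stated purpose is to knock down endogenous miR-144 and miR-451 levels together. GFP allows transduced cells to be identified or sorted. The associated work concerns the role of these two microRNAs in human erythropoiesis.
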