Addgene plasmid #61488: miR-144-451 Trap
Purpose: to knockdown endogenous miR144 and miR451 levels
Depositing lab: Curt Civin. Depositing organization: University of Maryland, Baltimore. Publication: MIR144 and MIR451 regulate human erythropoiesis via RAB14. Kim M, Tan YS, Cheng WC, Kingsbury TJ, Heimfeld S, Civin CI. Br J Haematol. 2014 Oct 14. doi: 10.1111/bjh.13164. PubMed 25312678.
Backbone
  Vector backbone: biPGK
  Backbone manufacturer: Naldinin lab, Brown, et al. 2007 PMID 18026085
  Vector type: Mammalian Expression, Lentiviral
Growth in bacteria
  Bacterial resistance: Ampicillin, 100 μg/mL
  Growth temperature: 37°C
  Growth strain: Stbl3
  Copy number: Unknown
Gene/Insert
  Gene/Insert name: miR-144-451 Trap (alt name: miR 144 Trap inserted downstream of miR-451 trap)
  Insert size (bp): 530
  Promoter: bidirectional phosphoglycerate kinase promoter (biPGK)
  Tag / fusion protein: GFP (N terminal on backbone)
  Cloning method: Restriction Enzyme; 5′ cloning site XmaI (not destroyed); 3′ cloning site KpnI (not destroyed)
  Sequencing primers: 5′ biPGK-F (CTGACAATTCCGTGGTGTTGTCGC); 3′ biPGK-R (CCCAGGCTCAGATCTGGTCTAACC)
Terms and licenses: Academic/Nonprofit Terms; Industry Terms: Not Available to Industry
How to cite: miR-144-451 Trap was a gift from Curt Civin (Addgene plasmid # 61488 ; http://n2t.net/addgene:61488 ; RRID:Addgene_61488)
